Addgene plasmid #104959: pDONR201-JIP60ml
Purpose: Encodes a modified, active, form of Hordeum vulgare c.v. Golden Promise Jasmonate Induced Protein 60 (JIP60)
Depositing lab: Pietro Spanu. Depositing organization: Imperial College London. Publication: An active form of Jasmonate Induced Protein 60 (JIP60) from Hordeum vulgare cv. Golden Promise. Pennington et al.. Figshare (2018) 10.6084/m9.figshare.5625607.
Backbone
  Vector backbone: pDONR201
  Backbone manufacturer: Gateway
  Backbone size w/o insert (bp): 4470
  Total vector size (bp): 3053
  Vector type: Gateway entry vector for LR recombination into other Gateway compatible vectors
Growth in bacteria
  Bacterial resistance: Kanamycin, 50 μg/mL
  Growth temperature: 37°C
  Growth strain: DH5alpha
  Copy number: High Copy
Gene/Insert
  Gene/Insert name: Jasmonate Induced Protein 60 (JIP60)
  Species: Hordeum vulgare c.v. Golden Promise
  Insert size (bp): 796
  Mutation: Replaced amino acids 164 to 187 with a methionine, leucine, aspartic acid & proline (MLDP) linker, and removed the C-terminus (amino acids 165 onwards). Both changes are required for JIP60's post-translational activity. Mak et al., (2007) had previously shown that the linker removal was required to produce an active form of maize ribosome-inactivating protein (b-32).Mak, A. N.-S., et al (2007) “Structure-function study of maize ribosome-inactivating protein: implications for the internal inactivation region and the sole glutamate in the active site”, Nucleic Acids Research, 35(18), 6259-6267.
  GenBank ID: KY929371
  Cloning method: Gateway Cloning
  Sequencing primers: 5′ gatctcgggccccaaataatg; 3′ ctgcagctggatggcaaataatg
Resource information
  A portion of this plasmid was derived from a plasmid made by: I (Helen Pennington) cloned the initial gene from Hordeum vulgare c.v. Golden Promise cDNA. Rhian Jones performed the modifications, i.e. excising the inhibitory peptide and replacing it with a methionine-leucine linker.
Terms and licenses: Academic/Nonprofit Terms; Industry Terms: Not Available to Industry
Depositor comments: Pennington, H.G., Jones, R., Przydacz, M. and Spanu, P. An active form of Jasmonate Induced Protein 60 (JIP60) from Hordeum vulgare cv. Golden Promise. Figshare (2018). 10.6084/m9.figshare.5625607
How to cite: pDONR201-JIP60ml was a gift from Pietro Spanu (Addgene plasmid # 104959 ; http://n2t.net/addgene:104959 ; RRID:Addgene_104959)
