[The description below was written by a language model from this plasmid's Addgene catalogue record and pLannotate feature annotations shown in this document.]
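Description:
pDONR201-JIP60ml is a Gateway entry clone built on the pDONR201 donor backbone, carrying a modified coding sequence for Jasmonate Induced Protein 60 (JIP60) from barley (Hordeum vulgare cv. Golden Promise). It is maintained in E. coli as a high-copy plasmid through a ColE1/pUC-type origin and selected with kanamycin via an aminoglycoside phosphotransferase (KanR) gene. The sequenced plasmid is about 3.06 kb, smaller than the empty backbone because BP recombination replaces the donor vector's larger counter-selection cassette with the roughly 0.8 kb insert. The annotation also reports a very short RSF-type origin fragment, which is probably only a partial match and not a functional second replicon.

The JIP60 fragment sits between attL1 and attL2 sites, so it can be moved by an LR Clonase reaction into any compatible Gateway destination vector. rrnB T1 and T2 terminators lie upstream of attL1 and insulate the insert from read-through transcription. The entry clone itself has no annotated promoter driving the insert, so expression depends on the destination vector chosen. No tags or reporters are annotated.

JIP60 is related to ribosome-inactivating proteins, and the "ml" version is engineered to be active. An internal inhibitory region (residues 164 to 187) is replaced by a short Met-Leu-Asp-Pro linker, and the C-terminal portion of the protein is removed. The record states that both changes are needed for activity, following an approach previously used for the maize ribosome-inactivating protein b-32. The stated start point of the C-terminal truncation looks inconsistent with the linker coordinates, so the exact boundary should be checked against the sequence. The plasmid serves as a source clone for making expression constructs of active JIP60.
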