Features (pLannotate 1.2.2; 8 found; start..end, strand, type, name):
      1..46      +  rep_origin     RSF ori (fragment): Plasmids containing the RSF 1030 origin of replication can be propagated in E. coli cells that contain additional plasmids with compatible origins.
     73..100     -  terminator     rrnB T2 terminator: transcription terminator T2 from the E. coli rrnB gene
    232..275     +  terminator     rrnB T1 terminator: Escherichia coli rrnB; transcription terminator T1 from the E. coli rrnB gene
    331..430     +  protein_bind   attL1: mutant version of attL; recombination site for the Gateway® LR reaction LR Clonase™
    433..1239    +  CDS            JI60_HORVU (fragment): Experimental evidence at transcript level: Swiss-Prot protein existence level 2. From Hordeum vulgare (Barley).
   1235..1334    -  protein_bind   attL2: mutant version of attL; recombination site for the Gateway® LR reaction LR Clonase™
   1457..2266    +  CDS            KanR: aminoglycoside phosphotransferase; aph(3')-Ia; confers resistance to kanamycin in bacteria or G418 (Geneticin®) in eukaryotes
   2409..2997    +  rep_origin     ori: high-copy-number ColE1/pMB1/pBR322/pUC origin of replication
>Addgene plasmid #104959 | pDONR201-JIP60ml | addgene full sequence | sequence record 204404 | Addgene NGS Result
CTTTCCTGCGTTATCCCCTGATTCTGTGGATAACCGTATTACCGCTAGCCAGGAAGAGTTTGTAGAAACG
CAAAAAGGCCATCCGTCAGGATGGCCTTCTGCTTAGTTTGATGCCTGGCAGTTTATGGCGGGCGTCCTGC
CCGCCACCCTCCGGGCCGTTGCTTCACAACGTTCAAATCCGCTCCCGGCGGATTTGTCCTACTCAGGAGA
GCGTTCACCGACAAACAACAGATAAAACGAAAGGCCCAGTCTTCCGACTGAGCCTTTCGTTTTATTTGAT
GCCTGGCAGTTCCCTACTCTCGCGTTAACGCTAGCATGGATCTCGGGCCCCAAATAATGATTTTATTTTG
ACTGATAGTGACCTGTTCGTTGCAACAAATTGATGAGCAATGCTTTTTTATAATGCCAACTTTGTACAAA
AAAGCAGGCTTCATGGCTTTAGACAAAGTTGCTCCCATCGTTATAGTGACGCCGTTCAACGTGATGACGG
ACACGTACGATGATTTCATTGAGAAGGTACGCGCAGCTTTGGCCGGCAAAGTTCCTGACAGTCCCACGGT
AGTAGGGCCAAAATCCGAGGTAGCACGCCCCGTGATGGACAAGGGGACGACGCCCGTGGAGCAGCCGCCG
CGGTGGATCCACGTCGAGCTCCGCGGCAAGACGCAGGGAACGACAACGCCTAATCCCAAGGTGGCCATCC
GAAGCGACGACGCCTACATCATGGGTTTCACCAACAGCACAGGGAGGTGGTTCCAGCTGAGCAAGACGGG
GACCAAGTACAAGCTCGTCGACGACAAGGCGGTGATGGCAGGCTTCGAGGGCAACTACGACACGCTAGTC
GGCGGTGTCAAACATCTGCCCGACTTGAACCTCAACAAGTTTAGCATGGCGCAAGCAGCTGCCGCGCTCT
GGAACAAGGCCATGCTAGACCCGGTAAAGCAAGCAGTGGCGACCCTCGCCGTCGCCTTCTGCGAGGCCGC
GAGATTCATCCCTGTCTCCAATGTCGTCAAGGAAGGTTGGAGCAAGGACAGGGTATCCGTCACACCCGAC
GAGGTCAACTACATCAGGGAGTGGGGTGACTTGTCCACCGCGCTGCTCAGCTGGAAGAAGAAGGGTTACA
AGGACGATGCAACCATTTTCAAAATATTCAATGGTATCGGGATAACCAACGGGGAACAAGCCTTGGCTGT
GGTGCGGCTTGTGAAGCGAGTCATCCGAAGCAACATGGCGGACGACCCAGCTTTCTTGTACAAAGTTGGC
ATTATAAGAAAGCATTGCTTATCAATTTGTTGCAACGAACAGGTCACTATCAGTCAAAATAAAATCATTA
TTTGCCATCCAGCTGCAGCTCTGGCCCGTGTCTCAAAATCTCTGATGTTACATTGCACAAGATAAAAATA
TATCATCATGAACAATAAAACTGTCTGCTTACATAAACAGTAATACAAGGGGTGTTATGAGCCATATTCA
ACGGGAAACGTCGAGGCCGCGATTAAATTCCAACATGGATGCTGATTTATATGGGTATAAATGGGCTCGC
GATAATGTCGGGCAATCAGGTGCGACAATCTATCGCTTGTATGGGAAGCCCGATGCGCCAGAGTTGTTTC
TGAAACATGGCAAAGGTAGCGTTGCCAATGATGTTACAGATGAGATGGTCAGACTAAACTGGCTGACGGA
ATTTATGCCTCTTCCGACCATCAAGCATTTTATCCGTACTCCTGATGATGCATGGTTACTCACCACTGCG
ATCCCCGGAAAAACAGCATTCCAGGTATTAGAAGAATATCCTGATTCAGGTGAAAATATTGTTGATGCGC
TGGCAGTGTTCCTGCGCCGGTTGCATTCGATTCCTGTTTGTAATTGTCCTTTTAACAGCGATCGCGTATT
TCGTCTCGCTCAGGCGCAATCACGAATGAATAACGGTTTGGTTGATGCGAGTGATTTTGATGACGAGCGT
AATGGCTGGCCTGTTGAACAAGTCTGGAAAGAAATGCATAAACTTTTGCCATTCTCACCGGATTCAGTCG
TCACTCATGGTGATTTCTCACTTGATAACCTTATTTTTGACGAGGGGAAATTAATAGGTTGTATTGATGT
TGGACGAGTCGGAATCGCAGACCGATACCAGGATCTTGCCATCCTATGGAACTGCCTCGGTGAGTTTTCT
CCTTCATTACAGAAACGGCTTTTTCAAAAATATGGTATTGATAATCCTGATATGAATAAATTGCAGTTTC
ATTTGATGCTCGATGAGTTTTTCTAATCAGAATTGGTTAATTGGTTGTAACACTGGCAGAGCATTACGCT
GACTTGACGGGACGGCGCAAGCTCATGACCAAAATCCCTTAACGTGAGTTTTCGTTCCACTGAGCGTCAG
ACCCCGTAGAAAAGATCAAAGGATCTTCTTGAGATCCTTTTTTTCTGCGCGTAATCTGCTGCTTGCAAAC
AAAAAAACCACCGCTACCAGCGGTGGTTTGTTTGCCGGATCAAGAGCTACCAACTCTTTTTCCGAAGGTA
ACTGGCTTCAGCAGAGCGCAGATACCAAATACTGTTCTTCTAGTGTAGCCGTAGTTAGGCCACCACTTCA
AGAACTCTGTAGCACCGCCTACATACCTCGCTCTGCTAATCCTGTTACCAGTGGCTGCTGCCAGTGGCGA
TAAGTCGTGTCTTACCGGGTTGGACTCAAGACGATAGTTACCGGATAAGGCGCAGCGGTCGGGCTGAACG
GGGGGTTCGTGCACACAGCCCAGCTTGGAGCGAACGACCTACACCGAACTGAGATACCTACAGCGTGAGC
TATGAGAAAGCGCCACGCTTCCCGAAGGGAGAAAGGCGGACAGGTATCCGGTAAGCGGCAGGGTCGGAAC
AGGAGAGCGCACGAGGGAGCTTCCAGGGGGAAACGCCTGGTATCTTTATAGTCCTGTCGGGTTTCGCCAC
CTCTGACTTGAGCGTCGATTTTTGTGATGCTCGTCAGGGGGGCGGAGCCTATGGAAAAACGCCAGCAACG
CGGCCTTTTTACGGTTCCTGGCCTTTTGCTGGCCTTTTGCTCACATGTT
